Addgene plasmid #232456: pLenti-NPY-mNeonGreen
Purpose: Expresses human NPY-mNeonGreen fusion in mammalian cells
Depositing lab: Ken-Ichi Takemaru. Depositing organization: Stony Brook University.
Backbone
  Vector backbone: pEF1α-IRES-EGFP
  Backbone size w/o insert (bp): 9859
  Total vector size (bp): 10148
  Vector type: Lentiviral
Growth in bacteria
  Bacterial resistance: Ampicillin, 100 μg/mL
  Growth temperature: 37°C
  Growth strain: NEB Stable
  Copy number: High Copy
Gene/Insert
  Gene/Insert name: NPY-mNeonGreen
  Species: H. sapiens (human)
  Insert size (bp): 1017
  Entrez Gene: NPY (a.k.a. PYY4)
  Promoter: EF1 alpha
  Tag / fusion protein: mNeonGreen (C terminal on insert)
  Cloning method: Restriction Enzyme; 5′ cloning site SfiI (not destroyed); 3′ cloning site SfiI (not destroyed)
  Sequencing primers: 5′ TTCTCAAGCCTCAGACAGTG
Terms and licenses: Academic/Nonprofit Terms; Industry Terms: Not Available to Industry
How to cite: pLenti-NPY-mNeonGreen was a gift from Ken-Ichi Takemaru (Addgene plasmid # 232456 ; http://n2t.net/addgene:232456 ; RRID:Addgene_232456)
