[The description below was written by a language model from this plasmid's Addgene catalogue record and pLannotate feature annotations shown in this document.]
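Description:
pLenti-NPY-mNeonGreen is a 10.1 kb HIV-1-based lentiviral transfer plasmid for expressing human neuropeptide Y fused at its C terminus to the green/yellow fluorescent protein mNeonGreen in mammalian cells. It was built by restriction cloning of the roughly 1 kb fusion insert between two retained SfiI sites of a vector catalogued as pEF1α-IRES-EGFP. The feature table shows no IRES or EGFP in the final sequence, so that cassette appears to have been replaced by the insert. In bacteria the plasmid replicates from a high-copy ColE1/pUC-type origin and is selected with ampicillin through the bla gene. An f1 origin is also present.

The viral genome is transcribed from a CMV enhancer/promoter joined to a truncated 5' LTR, an arrangement that normally makes genomic RNA production independent of Tat. Downstream lie the Ψ packaging signal with a gag fragment, the Rev response element for nuclear export of unspliced RNA, and the cPPT/CTS, which aids nuclear import of the reverse-transcribed genome. The internal expression cassette uses the EF-1α core promoter with its first intron to drive the NPY coding sequence followed by mNeonGreen. A WPRE follows to enhance transcript stability and expression. The unit ends in a nef fragment and a truncated LTR, followed by a bGH polyadenylation signal.

Outside the viral unit, an SV40 promoter/EM7-driven BleoR cassette could confer Zeocin resistance on transfected cells or bacteria, but it would not be carried into transduced cells. The record does not state a specific application beyond mammalian expression of the fusion. NPY–fluorescent protein fusions are generally used as cargo markers for secretory granules.
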