Features (pLannotate 1.2.2; 31 found; start..end, strand, type, name):
      1..380     +  enhancer       CMV enhancer: human cytomegalovirus immediate early enhancer
    381..580     +  promoter       CMV promoter: human cytomegalovirus (CMV) immediate early promoter
    598..778     +  LTR            5' LTR (truncated): truncated 5' long terminal repeat (LTR) from HIV-1
    825..950     +  misc_feature   HIV-1 Ψ: packaging signal of human immunodeficiency virus type 1
    934..1297    +  CDS            HIV-1 gag (fragment): gag protein from human immunodeficiency virus 1; gag
   1443..1676    +  misc_feature   RRE: The Rev response element (RRE) of HIV-1 allows for Rev-dependent mRNA export from the nucleus to the cytoplasm.
   2053..2153    +  CDS            Rev (fragment): human immunodeficiency virus 1 (HIV-1) Rev protein; rev; enhances nuclear export of unspliced and incompletely spliced viral mRNAs
   2203..2320    +  misc_feature   cPPT/CTS: central polypurine tract and central termination sequence of HIV-1
   2386..2597    +  promoter       EF-1α core promoter: core promoter for human elongation factor EF-1α
   2598..3536    +  intron         EF-1α intron A: intron upstream of the start codon of human EF-1α
   3569..3859    +  CDS            NPY: NPY_HUMAN - Experimental evidence at protein level: Swiss-Prot protein existence level 1. NPY is implicated in the control of feeding and in secretion of gonadotrophin-release hormone. From Homo sapiens (Human).
   3872..4579    +  CDS            mNeonGreen: mNeonGreen is a basic (constitutively fluorescent) green/yellow fluorescent protein published in 2013, derived from Branchiostoma lanceolatum. It is reported to be a very rapidly-maturing monomer with moderate acid sensitivity.
   4604..5192    +  misc_feature   WPRE: woodchuck hepatitis virus posttranscriptional regulatory element
   5203..5709    +  CDS            nef (fragment): NEF_HV1LA - Experimental evidence at protein level: Swiss-Prot protein existence level 1. Extracellular Nef protein targets CD4(+) T-lymphocytes for apoptosis by interacting with CXCR4 surface receptors. From Human immunodeficiency virus type 1 group M subtype B (isolate Lai) (HIV-1).
   5716..5896    +  LTR            5' LTR (truncated): truncated 5' long terminal repeat (LTR) from HIV-1
   5928..6152    +  polyA_signal   bGH poly(A) signal: bovine growth hormone polyadenylation signal
   6156..6177    +  promoter       SV40 promoter (fragment): SV40 enhancer and early promoter
   6198..6626    +  rep_origin     f1 ori (sequence partly withheld): f1 bacteriophage origin of replication; arrow indicates direction of (+) strand synthesis
   6640..6969    +  promoter       SV40 promoter: SV40 enhancer and early promoter
   7017..7064    +  promoter       EM7 promoter: synthetic bacterial promoter&nbsp
   7083..7457    +  CDS            BleoR: antibiotic-binding protein; Sh ble from Streptoalloteichus hindustanus; confers resistance to bleomycin, phleomycin, and Zeocin™
   7467..7592    +  CDS            ble (fragment): BLE_KLEPN - Experimental evidence at protein level: Swiss-Prot protein existence level 1. Binding protein with a strong affinity to the bleomycin family of antibiotics. Binds to CL990; an antimitotic-antibiotic compound. From Klebsiella pneumoniae.
   7587..7708    +  polyA_signal   SV40 poly(A) signal: SV40 polyadenylation signal
   7781..7797    -  protein_bind   lac operator: The lac repressor binds to the lac operator to inhibit transcription in E. coli. This inhibition can be relieved by adding lactose or isopropyl-β-D-thiogalactopyranoside (IPTG). lac repressor encoded by lacI
   7805..7835    -  promoter       lac promoter: promoter for the E. coli lac operon
   7850..7871    -  protein_bind   CAP binding site: CAP binding activates transcription in the presence of cAMP. E. coli catabolite activator protein
   7884..7976    -  CDS            lacI (fragment): lac repressor; lacI; The lac repressor binds to the lac operator to inhibit transcription in E. coli. This inhibition can be relieved by adding lactose or isopropyl-β-D-thiogalactopyranoside (IPTG).
   8159..8747    -  rep_origin     ori: high-copy-number ColE1/pMB1/pBR322/pUC origin of replication
   8918..9778    -  CDS            AmpR: β-lactamase; bla; confers resistance to ampicillin, carbenicillin, and related antibiotics
   9779..9883    -  promoter       AmpR promoter: bla
   9942..9994    -  misc_feature   bom (fragment): basis of mobility region from pBR322
>Addgene plasmid #232456 | pLenti-NPY-mNeonGreen | addgene full sequence | sequence record 461197 | Addgene NGS Result
GACATTGATTATTGACTAGTTATTAATAGTAATCAATTACGGGGTCATTAGTTCATAGCCCATATATGGA
GTTCCGCGTTACATAACTTACGGTAAATGGCCCGCCTGGCTGACCGCCCAACGACCCCCGCCCATTGACG
TCAATAATGACGTATGTTCCCATAGTAACGCCAATAGGGACTTTCCATTGACGTCAATGGGTGGAGTATT
TACGGTAAACTGCCCACTTGGCAGTACATCAAGTGTATCATATGCCAAGTACGCCCCCTATTGACGTCAA
TGACGGTAAATGGCCCGCCTGGCATTATGCCCAGTACATGACCTTATGGGACTTTCCTACTTGGCAGTAC
ATCTACGTATTAGTCATCGCTATTACCATGGTGATGCGGTTTTGGCAGTACATCAATGGGCGTGGATAGC
GGTTTGACTCACGGGGATTTCCAAGTCTCCACCCCATTGACGTCAATGGGAGTTTGTTTTGGCACCAAAA
TCAACGGGACTTTCCAAAATGTCGTAACAACTCCGCCCCATTGACGCAAATGGGCGGTAGGCGTGTACGG
TGGGAGGTCTATATAAGCAGCGCGTTTTGCCTGTACTGGGTCTCTCTGGTTAGACCAGATCTGAGCCTGG
GAGCTCTCTGGCTAACTAGGGAACCCACTGCTTAAGCCTCAATAAAGCTTGCCTTGAGTGCTTCAAGTAG
TGTGTGCCCGTCTGTTGTGTGACTCTGGTAACTAGAGATCCCTCAGACCCTTTTAGTCAGTGTGGAAAAT
CTCTAGCAGTGGCGCCCGAACAGGGACTTGAAAGCGAAAGGGAAACCAGAGGAGCTCTCTCGACGCAGGA
CTCGGCTTGCTGAAGCGCGCACGGCAAGAGGCGAGGGGCGGCGACTGGTGAGTACGCCAAAAATTTTGAC
TAGCGGAGGCTAGAAGGAGAGAGATGGGTGCGAGAGCGTCAGTATTAAGCGGGGGAGAATTAGATCGCGA
TGGGAAAAAATTCGGTTAAGGCCAGGGGGAAAGAAAAAATATAAATTAAAACATATAGTATGGGCAAGCA
GGGAGCTAGAACGATTCGCAGTTAATCCTGGCCTGTTAGAAACATCAGAAGGCTGTAGACAAATACTGGG
ACAGCTACAACCATCCCTTCAGACAGGATCAGAAGAACTTAGATCATTATATAATACAGTAGCAACCCTC
TATTGTGTGCATCAAAGGATAGAGATAAAAGACACCAAGGAAGCTTTAGACAAGATAGAGGAAGAGCAAA
ACAAAAGTAAGACCACCGCACAGCAAGCGGCCGCTGATCTTCAGACCTGGAGGAGGAGATATGAGGGACA
ATTGGAGAAGTGAATTATATAAATATAAAGTAGTAAAAATTGAACCATTAGGAGTAGCACCCACCAAGGC
AAAGAGAAGAGTGGTGCAGAGAGAAAAAAGAGCAGTGGGAATAGGAGCTTTGTTCCTTGGGTTCTTGGGA
GCAGCAGGAAGCACTATGGGCGCAGCGTCAATGACGCTGACGGTACAGGCCAGACAATTATTGTCTGGTA
TAGTGCAGCAGCAGAACAATTTGCTGAGGGCTATTGAGGCGCAACAGCATCTGTTGCAACTCACAGTCTG
GGGCATCAAGCAGCTCCAGGCAAGAATCCTGGCTGTGGAAAGATACCTAAAGGATCAACAGCTCCTGGGG
ATTTGGGGTTGCTCTGGAAAACTCATTTGCACCACTGCTGTGCCTTGGAATGCTAGTTGGAGTAATAAAT
CTCTGGAACAGATTTGGAATCACACGACCTGGATGGAGTGGGACAGAGAAATTAACAATTACACAAGCTT
AATACACTCCTTAATTGAAGAATCGCAAAACCAGCAAGAAAAGAATGAACAAGAATTATTGGAATTAGAT
AAATGGGCAAGTTTGTGGAATTGGTTTAACATAACAAATTGGCTGTGGTATATAAAATTATTCATAATGA
TAGTAGGAGGCTTGGTAGGTTTAAGAATAGTTTTTGCTGTACTTTCTATAGTGAATAGAGTTAGGCAGGG
ATATTCACCATTATCGTTTCAGACCCACCTCCCAACCCCGAGGGGACCCGACAGGCCCGAAGGAATAGAA
GAAGAAGGTGGAGAGAGAGACAGAGACAGATCCATTCGATTAGTGAACGGATCGGCACTGCGTGCGCCAA
TTCTGCAGACAAATGGCAGTATTCATCCACAATTTTAAAAGAAAAGGGGGGATTGGGGGGTACAGTGCAG
GGGAAAGAATAGTAGACATAATAGCAACAGACATACAAACTAAAGAATTACAAAAACAAATTACAAAAAT
TCAAAATTTTCGGGTTTATTACAGGGACAGCAGAGATCCAGTTTGGTTAATTAATTGGCTCCGGTGCCCG
TCAGTGGGCAGAGCGCACATCGCCCACAGTCCCCGAGAAGTTGTGGGGAGGGGTCGGCAATTGAACCGGT
GCCTAGAGAAGGTGGCGCGGGGTAAACTGGGAAAGTGATGTCGTGTACTGGCTCCGCCTTTTTCCCGAGG
GTGGGGGAGAACCGTATATAAGTGCAGTAGTCGCCGTGAACGTTCTTTTTCGCAACGGGTTTGCCGCCAG
AACACAGGTAAGTGCCGTGTGTGGTTCCCGCGGGCCTGGCCTCTTTACGGGTTATGGCCCTTGCGTGCCT
TGAATTACTTCCACCTGGCTGCAGTACGTGATTCTTGATCCCGAGCTTCGGGTTGGAAGTGGGTGGGAGA
GTTCGAGGCCTTGCGCTTAAGGAGCCCCTTCGCCTCGTGCTTGAGTTGAGGCCTGGCCTGGGCGCTGGGG
CCGCCGCGTGCGAATCTGGTGGCACCTTCGCGCCTGTCTCGCTGCTTTCGATAAGTCTCTAGCCATTTAA
AATTTTTGATGACCTGCTGCGACGCTTTTTTTCTGGCAAGATAGTCTTGTAAATGCGGGCCAAGATCTGC
ACACTGGTATTTCGGTTTTTGGGGCCGCGGGCGGCGACGGGGCCCGTGCGTCCCAGCGCACATGTTCGGC
GAGGCGGGGCCTGCGAGCGCGGCCACCGAGAATCGGACGGGGGTAGTCTCAAGCTGGCCGGCCTGCTCTG
GTGCCTGGCCTCGCGCCGCCGTGTATCGCCCCGCCCTGGGCGGCAAGGCTGGCCCGGTCGGCACCAGTTG
CGTGAGCGGAAAGATGGCCGCTTCCCGGCCCTGCTGCAGGGAGCTCAAAATGGAGGACGCGGCGCTCGGG
AGAGCGGGCGGGTGAGTCACCCACACAAAGGAAAAGGGCCTTTCCGTCCTCAGCCGTCGCTTCATGTGAC
TCCACGGAGTACCGGGCGCCGTCCAGGCACCTCGATTAGTTCTCGAGCTTTTGGAGTACGTCGTCTTTAG
GTTGGGGGGAGGGGTTTTATGCGATGGAGTTTCCCCACACTGAGTGGGTGGAGACTGAAGTTAGGCCAGC
TTGGCACTTGATGTAATTCTCCTTGGAATTTGCCCTTTTTGAGTTTGGATCTTGGTTCATTCTCAAGCCT
CAGACAGTGGTTCAAAGTTTTTTTCTTCCATTTCAGGTGTCGTGAGGAATTCGGCCATTACGGCCACCAT
GCTAGGTAACAAGCGACTGGGGCTGTCCGGACTGACCCTCGCCCTGTCCCTGCTCGTGTGCCTGGGTGCG
CTGGCCGAGGCGTACCCCTCCAAGCCGGACAACCCGGGCGAGGACGCACCAGCGGAGGACATGGCCAGAT
ACTACTCGGCGCTGCGACACTACATCAACCTCATCACCAGGCAGAGATATGGAAAACGATCCAGCCCAGA
GACACTGATTTCAGACCTCTTGATGAGAGAAAGCACAGAAAATGTTCCCAGAACTCGGCTTGAAGACCCT
GCAATGTGGGAATTCGGATCTATGGTGAGCAAGGGCGAGGAGGATAACATGGCCTCTCTCCCAGCGACAC
ATGAGTTACACATCTTTGGCTCCATCAACGGTGTGGACTTTGACATGGTGGGTCAGGGCACCGGCAATCC
CAATGATGGTTATGAGGAGTTAAACCTGAAGTCCACCAAGGGTGACCTCCAGTTCTCCCCCTGGATTCTG
GTCCCTCATATCGGGTATGGCTTCCATCAGTACCTGCCCTACCCTGACGGGATGTCGCCTTTCCAGGCCG
CGATGGTAGATGGCTCCGGATACCAAGTCCATCGCACAATGCAGTTTGAAGATGGTGCCTCCCTTACTGT
AAACTACCGCTACACCTACGAGGGAAGCCACATCAAAGGAGAGGCCCAGGTGAAGGGGACTGGTTTCCCT
GCTGACGGTCCTGTGATGACCAACTCGCTGACCGCTGCGGACTGGTGCAGGTCGAAGAAGACTTACCCCA
ACGACAAAACCATCATCAGTACCTTTAAGTGGAGTTACACCACTGGAAATGGCAAGCGCTACCGGAGCAC
TGCGCGGACCACCTACACCTTTGCCAAGCCAATGGCGGCTAACTATCTGAAGAACCAGCCGATGTACGTG
TTCCGTAAGACGGAGCTGAAGCACTCCAAGACCGAGCTGAACTTCAAGGAGTGGCAAAAGGCCTTTACCG
ATGTGATGGGCATGGACGAGCTGTACAAGTAAGGCCGCCTCGGCCGCGGCCGCAATCAACCTCTGGATTA
CAAAATTTGTGAAAGATTGACTGGTATTCTTAACTATGTTGCTCCTTTTACGCTATGTGGATACGCTGCT
TTAATGCCTTTGTATCATGCTATTGCTTCCCGTATGGCTTTCATTTTCTCCTCCTTGTATAAATCCTGGT
TGCTGTCTCTTTATGAGGAGTTGTGGCCCGTTGTCAGGCAACGTGGCGTGGTGTGCACTGTGTTTGCTGA
CGCAACCCCCACTGGTTGGGGCATTGCCACCACCTGTCAGCTCCTTTCCGGGACTTTCGCTTTCCCCCTC
CCTATTGCCACGGCGGAACTCATCGCCGCCTGCCTTGCCCGCTGCTGGACAGGGGCTCGGCTGTTGGGCA
CTGACAATTCCGTGGTGTTGTCGGGGAAATCATCGTCCTTTCCTTGGCTGCTCGCCTGTGTTGCCACCTG
GATTCTGCGCGGGACGTCCTTCTGCTACGTCCCTTCGGCCCTCAATCCAGCGGACCTTCCTTCCCGCGGC
CTGCTGCCGGCTCTGCGGCCTCTTCCGCGTCTTCGCCTTCGCCCTCAGACGAGTCGGATCTCCCTTTGGG
CCGCCTCCCCGCCTGCCTGCAGGTTTGTCGAGACCTAGAAAAACATGGAGCAATCACAAGTAGCAATACA
GCAGCTACCAATGCTGATTGTGCCTGGCTAGAAGCACAAGAGGAGGAGGAGGTGGGTTTTCCAGTCACAC
CTCAGGTACCTTTAAGACCAATGACTTACAAGGCAGCTGTAGATCTTAGCCACTTTTTAAAAGAAAAGGG
GGGACTGGAAGGGCTAATTCACTCCCAACGAAGACAAGATATCCTTGATCTGTGGATCTACCACACACAA
GGCTACTTCCCTGATTGGCAGAACTACACACCAGGGCCAGGGATCAGATATCCACTGACCTTTGGATGGT
GCTACAAGCTAGTACCAGTTGAGCAAGAGAAGGTAGAAGAAGCCAATGAAGGAGAGAACACCCGCTTGTT
ACACCCTGTGAGCCTGCATGGGATGGATGACCCGGAGAGAGAAGTATTAGAGTGGAGGTTTGACAGCCGC
CTAGCATTTCATCACATGGCCCGAGAGCTGCATCCGGACTGTACTGGGTCTCTCTGGTTAGACCAGATCT
GAGCCTGGGAGCTCTCTGGCTAACTAGGGAACCCACTGCTTAAGCCTCAATAAAGCTTGCCTTGAGTGCT
TCAAGTAGTGTGTGCCCGTCTGTTGTGTGACTCTGGTAACTAGAGATCCCTCAGACCCTTTTAGTCAGTG
TGGAAAATCTCTAGCAGGGCCCGTTTAAACCCGCTGATCAGCCTCGACTGTGCCTTCTAGTTGCCAGCCA
TCTGTTGTTTGCCCCTCCCCCGTGCCTTCCTTGACCCTGGAAGGTGCCACTCCCACTGTCCTTTCCTAAT
AAAATGAGGAAATTGCATCGCATTGTCTGAGTAGGTGTCATTCTATTCTGGGGGGTGGGGTGGGGCAGGA
CAGCAAGGGGGAGGATTGGGAAGACAATAGCAGGCATGCTGGGGATGCGGTGGGCTCTATGGCTTCTGAG
GCGGAAAGAACCAGCTGGGGCTCTAGGGGGTATCCCC
[124 nt withheld, positions 6198-6321]
C
[91 nt withheld, positions 6323-6413]
A
[49 nt withheld, positions 6415-6463]
CCTTTGACGTTGGAGTCCACGTTCTTT
[37 nt withheld, positions 6491-6527]
ACCCTATCTCGGTCTATTCTTTTGATTTATAAGGGATTTTGCCGATTTCGGCCTATTGGTTAAAAAATGA
GCTGATTTAACAAAAATTTAACGCGAATTAATTCTGTGGAATGTGTGTCAGTTAGGGTGTGGAAAGTCCC
CAGGCTCCCCAGCAGGCAGAAGTATGCAAAGCATGCATCTCAATTAGTCAGCAACCAGGTGTGGAAAGTC
CCCAGGCTCCCCAGCAGGCAGAAGTATGCAAAGCATGCATCTCAATTAGTCAGCAACCATAGTCCCGCCC
CTAACTCCGCCCATCCCGCCCCTAACTCCGCCCAGTTCCGCCCATTCTCCGCCCCATGGCTGACTAATTT
TTTTTATTTATGCAGAGGCCGAGGCCGCCTCTGCCTCTGAGCTATTCCAGAAGTAGTGAGGAGGCTTTTT
TGGAGGCCTAGGCTTTTGCAAAAAGCTCCCGGGAGCTTGTATATCCATTTTCGGATCTGATCAGCACGTG
TTGACAATTAATCATCGGCATAGTATATCGGCATAGTATAATACGACAAGGTGAGGAACTAAACCATGGC
CAAGTTGACCAGTGCCGTTCCGGTGCTCACCGCGCGCGACGTCGCCGGAGCGGTCGAGTTCTGGACCGAC
CGGCTCGGGTTCTCCCGGGACTTCGTGGAGGACGACTTCGCCGGTGTGGTCCGGGACGACGTGACCCTGT
TCATCAGCGCGGTCCAGGACCAGGTGGTGCCGGACAACACCCTGGCCTGGGTGTGGGTGCGCGGCCTGGA
CGAGCTGTACGCCGAGTGGTCGGAGGTCGTGTCCACGAACTTCCGGGACGCCTCCGGGCCGGCCATGACC
GAGATCGGCGAGCAGCCGTGGGGGCGGGAGTTCGCCCTGCGCGACCCGGCCGGCAACTGCGTGCACTTCG
TGGCCGAGGAGCAGGACTGACACGTGCTACGAGATTTCGATTCCACCGCCGCCTTCTATGAAAGGTTGGG
CTTCGGAATCGTTTTCCGGGACGCCGGCTGGATGATCCTCCAGCGCGGGGATCTCATGCTGGAGTTCTTC
GCCCACCCCAACTTGTTTATTGCAGCTTATAATGGTTACAAATAAAGCAATAGCATCACAAATTTCACAA
ATAAAGCATTTTTTTCACTGCATTCTAGTTGTGGTTTGTCCAAACTCATCAATGTATCTTATCATGTCTG
TATACCGTCGACCTCTAGCTAGAGCTTGGCGTAATCATGGTCATAGCTGTTTCCTGTGTGAAATTGTTAT
CCGCTCACAATTCCACACAACATACGAGCCGGAAGCATAAAGTGTAAAGCCTGGGGTGCCTAATGAGTGA
GCTAACTCACATTAATTGCGTTGCGCTCACTGCCCGCTTTCCAGTCGGGAAACCTGTCGTGCCAGCTGCA
TTAATGAATCGGCCAACGCGCGGGGAGAGGCGGTTTGCGTATTGGGCGCTCTTCCGCTTCCTCGCTCACT
GACTCGCTGCGCTCGGTCGTTCGGCTGCGGCGAGCGGTATCAGCTCACTCAAAGGCGGTAATACGGTTAT
CCACAGAATCAGGGGATAACGCAGGAAAGAACATGTGAGCAAAAGGCCAGCAAAAGGCCAGGAACCGTAA
AAAGGCCGCGTTGCTGGCGTTTTTCCATAGGCTCCGCCCCCCTGACGAGCATCACAAAAATCGACGCTCA
AGTCAGAGGTGGCGAAACCCGACAGGACTATAAAGATACCAGGCGTTTCCCCCTGGAAGCTCCCTCGTGC
GCTCTCCTGTTCCGACCCTGCCGCTTACCGGATACCTGTCCGCCTTTCTCCCTTCGGGAAGCGTGGCGCT
TTCTCATAGCTCACGCTGTAGGTATCTCAGTTCGGTGTAGGTCGTTCGCTCCAAGCTGGGCTGTGTGCAC
GAACCCCCCGTTCAGCCCGACCGCTGCGCCTTATCCGGTAACTATCGTCTTGAGTCCAACCCGGTAAGAC
ACGACTTATCGCCACTGGCAGCAGCCACTGGTAACAGGATTAGCAGAGCGAGGTATGTAGGCGGTGCTAC
AGAGTTCTTGAAGTGGTGGCCTAACTACGGCTACACTAGAAGAACAGTATTTGGTATCTGCGCTCTGCTG
AAGCCAGTTACCTTCGGAAAAAGAGTTGGTAGCTCTTGATCCGGCAAACAAACCACCGCTGGTAGCGGTG
GTTTTTTTGTTTGCAAGCAGCAGATTACGCGCAGAAAAAAAGGATCTCAAGAAGATCCTTTGATCTTTTC
TACGGGGTCTGACGCTCAGTGGAACGAAAACTCACGTTAAGGGATTTTGGTCATGAGATTATCAAAAAGG
ATCTTCACCTAGATCCTTTTAAATTAAAAATGAAGTTTTAAATCAATCTAAAGTATATATGAGTAAACTT
GGTCTGACAGTTACCAATGCTTAATCAGTGAGGCACCTATCTCAGCGATCTGTCTATTTCGTTCATCCAT
AGTTGCCTGACTCCCCGTCGTGTAGATAACTACGATACGGGAGGGCTTACCATCTGGCCCCAGTGCTGCA
ATGATACCGCGAGACCCACGCTCACCGGCTCCAGATTTATCAGCAATAAACCAGCCAGCCGGAAGGGCCG
AGCGCAGAAGTGGTCCTGCAACTTTATCCGCCTCCATCCAGTCTATTAATTGTTGCCGGGAAGCTAGAGT
AAGTAGTTCGCCAGTTAATAGTTTGCGCAACGTTGTTGCCATTGCTACAGGCATCGTGGTGTCACGCTCG
TCGTTTGGTATGGCTTCATTCAGCTCCGGTTCCCAACGATCAAGGCGAGTTACATGATCCCCCATGTTGT
GCAAAAAAGCGGTTAGCTCCTTCGGTCCTCCGATCGTTGTCAGAAGTAAGTTGGCCGCAGTGTTATCACT
CATGGTTATGGCAGCACTGCATAATTCTCTTACTGTCATGCCATCCGTAAGATGCTTTTCTGTGACTGGT
GAGTACTCAACCAAGTCATTCTGAGAATAGTGTATGCGGCGACCGAGTTGCTCTTGCCCGGCGTCAATAC
GGGATAATACCGCGCCACATAGCAGAACTTTAAAAGTGCTCATCATTGGAAAACGTTCTTCGGGGCGAAA
ACTCTCAAGGATCTTACCGCTGTTGAGATCCAGTTCGATGTAACCCACTCGTGCACCCAACTGATCTTCA
GCATCTTTTACTTTCACCAGCGTTTCTGGGTGAGCAAAAACAGGAAGGCAAAATGCCGCAAAAAAGGGAA
TAAGGGCGACACGGAAATGTTGAATACTCATACTCTTCCTTTTTCAATATTATTGAAGCATTTATCAGGG
TTATTGTCTCATGAGCGGATACATATTTGAATGTATTTAGAAAAATAAACAAATAGGGGTTCCGCGCACA
TTTCCCCGAAAAGTGCCACCTGACGTCGACGGATCGGGAGATCTCCCGATCCCCTATGGTGCACTCTCAG
TACAATCTGCTCTGATGCCGCATAGTTAAGCCAGTATCTGCTCCCTGCTTGTGTGTTGGAGGTCGCTGAG
TAGTGCGCGAGCAAAATTTAAGCTACAACAAGGCAAGGCTTGACCGACAATTGCATGAAGAATCTGCTTA
GGGTTAGGCGTTTTGCGCTGCTTCGCGATGTACGGGCCAGATATACGCGTT
